Addgene plasmid #21199: LZRS ERTm RasV12
Depositing lab: Paul Khavari. Depositing organization: Stanford University. Publication: Epidermal Ras blockade demonstrates spatially localized Ras promotion of proliferation and inhibition of differentiation. Dajee M, Tarutani M, Deng H, Cai T, Khavari PA. Oncogene. 2002 Feb 28;21(10):1527-38 10.1038/sj.onc.1205287 PubMed 11896581.
Backbone
  Vector backbone: LZRS no LacZ
  Backbone size w/o insert (bp): 11100
  Vector type: Retroviral
  Selectable markers: Puromycin
Growth in bacteria
  Bacterial resistance: Ampicillin, 100 μg/mL
  Growth temperature: 37°C
  Growth strain: Stbl3
  Growth instructions: STBL2
  Copy number: Low Copy
Gene/Insert
  Gene/Insert name: EsR1- HRas (alt name: mouse Esr1 upstream of human HrasG12V)
  Species: H. sapiens (human), M. musculus (mouse)
  Insert size (bp): 1700
  Mutation: Esr1 G257R; HRasG12V ERTm bx3
  Entrez Gene: Esr1 (a.k.a. ER, ER-alpha, ERa, ERalpha, ESR, Estr, Estra, Nr3a1); HRAS (a.k.a. C-BAS/HAS, C-H-RAS, C-HA-RAS1, CTLO, H-RASIDX, HAMSV, HRAS1, RASH1, p21ras)
  Cloning method: Restriction Enzyme; 5′ cloning site BamHI (not destroyed); 3′ cloning site NotI (not destroyed)
  Sequencing primers: 5′ TGGATACACGCCGCCCACGTG; 3′ ATCGTCGACCACTGTGCTGG
Terms and licenses: Academic/Nonprofit Terms; Industry Terms: Not Available to Industry
How to cite: LZRS ERTm RasV12 was a gift from Paul Khavari (Addgene plasmid # 21199 ; http://n2t.net/addgene:21199 ; RRID:Addgene_21199)
