[The description below was written by a language model from this plasmid's Addgene catalogue record and pLannotate feature annotations shown in this document.]
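Description:
LZRS ERTm RasV12 is a Moloney murine leukemia virus-based retroviral vector built on the LZRS backbone (with LacZ removed), carrying a hormone-regulatable oncogenic Ras. The insert, cloned between BamHI and NotI, fuses a fragment of the mouse estrogen receptor alpha (Esr1), recorded with a G257R mutation and designated ERTm, upstream of human H-Ras bearing the activating G12V substitution. Fusions of this kind generally hold the partner protein inactive until a receptor ligand is supplied, which allows Ras signalling to be switched on conditionally. The record does not name the inducing ligand. No internal promoter is annotated upstream of the fusion, so expression presumably comes from the 5′ MMLV LTR. That LTR is followed by the Ψ packaging signal, a truncated gag lacking its start codon, and a pol region containing the splice acceptor. A 3′ LTR closes the proviral unit. The annotation also flags a short ΔU3-like fragment next to the full 3′ LTR.

Outside the LTRs, the backbone carries an Epstein-Barr virus EBNA1 gene (annotated as fragments) and oriP, which support episomal maintenance of the plasmid in packaging cells. A PGK promoter-driven puromycin resistance cassette with an SV40 poly(A) signal allows transfected producer cells to be selected. Because this cassette lies outside the provirus, it would not be transferred to transduced target cells. In bacteria the plasmid is maintained through a ColE1/pUC-type origin and ampicillin resistance. It is listed as low copy and is grown in recombination-deficient strains, as is typical for repeat-containing retroviral vectors. The associated publication concerns Ras control of proliferation and differentiation in epidermis, which is consistent with using the vector for inducible Ras activation in transduced cells.
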