Features (pLannotate 1.2.2; 23 found; start..end, strand, type, name):
     67..1023    +  CDS            Esr1 (fragment): ESR1_MOUSE - Also known as Esr, Estr, Estra, Nr3a1. Experimental evidence at protein level: Swiss-Prot protein existence level 1. Nuclear hormone receptor. The steroid hormones and their receptors are involved in the regulation of eukaryotic gene expression and affect cellular proliferation and differentiation in target tissues. Ligand-dependent nuclear transactivation involves either direct homodimer binding to a palindromic estrogen response element (ERE) sequence or association with other DNA-binding transcription factors, such as AP-1/c-Jun, c-Fos, ATF-2, Sp1 and Sp3, to mediate ERE- indep
   1045..1614    +  CDS            H-Ras (G12V): human oncoprotein generated by the G12V mutation in the small GTPase H-Ras
   1713..1834    +  LTR            3' LTR (ΔU3) (fragment): self-inactivating 3' long terminal repeat (LTR) from Moloney murine leukemia virus
   1835..2304    +  LTR            LTR: long terminal repeat from Moloney murine leukemia virus
   2370..2422    -  CDS            lacI (fragment): lac repressor; lacI; The lac repressor binds to the lac operator to inhibit transcription in E. coli. This inhibition can be relieved by adding lactose or isopropyl-β-D-thiogalactopyranoside (IPTG).
   2605..3193    -  rep_origin     ori: high-copy-number ColE1/pMB1/pBR322/pUC origin of replication
   3316..3450    -  polyA_signal   SV40 poly(A) signal: SV40 polyadenylation signal
   3473..3556    -  CDS            large T antigen (fragment): large T antigen from SV40 (simian virus 40)
   3565..3630    -  CDS            dmpM (fragment): DMPM_STRAD - Protein inferred from homology: Swiss-Prot protein existence level 3. From Streptomyces alboniger.
   3680..4279    -  CDS            PuroR: puromycin N-acetyltransferase; pac from Streptomyces alboniger; confers resistance to puromycin
   4362..4861    -  promoter       PGK promoter: mouse phosphoglycerate kinase 1 promoter
   4882..4905    +  promoter       tet promoter (fragment): E. coli promoter for tetracycline efflux protein gene
   4908..5252    +  CDS            BRRF2_EBVB9 (fragment): Protein inferred from homology: Swiss-Prot protein existence level 3. From Epstein-Barr virus (strain B95-8) (HHV-4) (Human herpesvirus 4).
   5290..5627    +  CDS            EBNA1 (fragment): Epstein-Barr nuclear antigen 1, also known as EBNA-1 crucial for latent viral infection, and for episomal amplification of vectors containing the oriP origin (Okita et al., 2013)
   5587..6591    +  CDS            EBNA1 (fragment): Epstein-Barr nuclear antigen 1, also known as EBNA-1 crucial for latent viral infection, and for episomal amplification of vectors containing the oriP origin (Okita et al., 2013)
   6674..6892    +  CDS            gL (fragment): GL_EBVB9 - Experimental evidence at protein level: Swiss-Prot protein existence level 1. The heterodimer glycoprotein H-glycoprotein L is required for the fusion of viral and plasma membranes leading to virus entry into the host cell. Acts as a functional inhibitor of gH and maintains gH in an inhibited form. Upon binding to host integrins, gL dissociates from gH leading to activation of the viral fusion glycoproteins gB and gH. Fusion of EBV with B-lymphocytes requires the additional receptor- binding protein gp42, which forms a complex with gH/gL. The heterodimer gH/gL targets also host EPHA
   6893..8682    +  rep_origin     oriP: Epstein-Barr virus oriP replication origin (Yates et al., 2000)
   9176..10036   -  CDS            AmpR: β-lactamase; bla; confers resistance to ampicillin, carbenicillin, and related antibiotics
  10037..10141   -  promoter       AmpR promoter: bla
  10558..11149   +  LTR            LTR: long terminal repeat from Moloney murine leukemia virus
  11212..11569   +  misc_feature   MMLV Ψ: packaging signal of Moloney murine leukemia virus (MMLV)
  11634..12050   +  CDS            gag (truncated): truncated Moloney murine leukemia virus (MMLV) gag gene lacking the start codon
  12060..52      +  misc_feature   pol region (across the origin): Moloney murine leukemia virus (MMLV) pol region containing the splice acceptor site
>Addgene plasmid #21199 | LZRS ERTm RasV12 | addgene full sequence | sequence record 153795 | Addgene NGS result
CGCCGCCCACGTGAAGGCTGCCGACCCCGGGGGTGGACCATCCTCTAGACTGCCGGATCCACCATGCGAA
ATGAAATGGGTGCTTCAGGAGACATGAGGGCTGCCAACCTTTGGCCAAGCCCTCTTGTGATTAAGCACAC
TAAGAAGAATAGCCCTGCCTTGTCCTTGACAGCTGACCAGATGGTCAGTGCCTTGTTGGATGCTGAACCG
CCCATGATCTATTCTGAATATGATCCTTCTAGACCCTTCAGTGAAGCCTCAATGATGGGCTTATTGACCA
ACCTAGCAGATAGGGAGCTGGTTCATATGATCAACTGGGCAAAGAGAGTGCCAGGCTTTGGGGACTTGAA
TCTCCATGATCAGGTCCACCTTCTCGAGTGTGCCTGGCTGGAGATTCTGATGATTGGTCTCGTCTGGCGC
TCCATGGAACACCCGGGGAAGCTCCTGTTTGCTCCTAACTTGCTCCTGGACAGGAATCAAGGTAAATGTG
TGGAAGGCATGGTGGAGATCTTTGACATGTTGCTTGCTACGTCAAGTCGGTTCCGCATGATGAACCTGCA
GGGTGAAGAGTTTGTGTGCCTCAAATCCATCATTTTGCTTAATTCCGGAGTGTACACGTTTCTGTCCAGC
ACCTTGAAGTCTCTGGAAGAGAAGGACCACATCCACCGTGTCCTGGACAAGATCACAGACACTTTGATCC
ACCTGATGGCCAAAGCTGGCCTGACTCTGCAGCAGCAGCATCGCCGCCTAGCTCAGCTCCTTCTCATTCT
TTCCCATATCCGGCATATGAGTAACAAACGCATGGAGCATCTCTACAACATGAAATGCAAGAACGTGGTA
CCCCTCTATGACCTGCTCCTGGAGATGTTGGATGCCCACCGCCTTCATGCCCCAGCCAGTCGCATGGGAG
TGCCCCCAGAGGAGCCCAGCCAGACCCAGCTGGCCACCACCAGCTCCACTTCAGCACATTCCTTACAAAC
CTACTACATACCCCCGGAAGCAGAGGGCTTCCCCAACGATATCCCACGTGGAGGCCTGAATTCCATGACG
GAATATAAGCTGGTGGTGGTGGGCGCCGTCGGTGTGGGCAAGAGTGCGCTGACCATCCAGCTGATCCAGA
ACCATTTTGTGGACGAATACGACCCCACTATAGAGGATTCCTACCGGAAGCAGGTGGTCATTGATGGGGA
GACGTGCCTGTTGGACATCCTGGATACCGCCGGCCAGGAGGAGTACAGCGCCATGCGGGACCAGTACATG
CGCACCGGGGAGGGCTTCCTGTGTGTGTTTGCCATCAACAACACCAAGTCTTTTGAGGACATCCACCAGT
ACAGGGAGCAGATCAAACGGGTGAAGGACTCGGATGACGTGCCCATGGTGCTGGTGGGGAACAAGTGTGA
CCTGGCTGCACGCACTGTGGAATCTCGGCAGGCTCAGGACCTCGCCCGAAGCTACGGCATCCCCTACATC
GAGACCTCGGCCAAGACCCGGCAGGGAGTGGAGGATGCCTTCTACACGTTGGTGCGTGAGATCCGGCAGC
ACAAGCTGCGGAAGCTGAACCCTCCTGATGAGAGTGGCCCCGGCTGCATGAGCTGCAAGTGTGTGCTCTC
CTGACGCAATTCGATATCAAGCTTGAATTCCCGCGGGCGGCCGCCAGCACAGTGGTCGACGATAAAATAA
AAGATTTTATTTAGTCTCCAGAAAAAGGGGGGAATGAAAGACCCCACCTGTAGGTTTGGCAAGCTAGCTT
AAGTAACGCCATTTTGCAAGGCATGGAAAAATACATAACTGAGAATAGAGAAGTTCAGATCAAGGTCAGG
AACAGATGGAACAGCTGAATATGGGCCAAACAGGATATCTGTGGTAAGCAGTTCCTGCCCCGGCTCAGGG
CCAAGAACAGATGGAACAGCTGAATATGGGCCAAACAGGATATCTGTGGTAAGCAGTTCCTGCCCCGGCT
CAGGGCCAAGAACAGATGGTCCCCAGATGCGGTCCAGCCCTCAGCAGTTTCTAGAGAACCATCAGATGTT
TCCAGGGTGCCCCAAGGACCTGAAATGACCCTGTGCCTTATTTGAACTAACCAATCAGTTCGCTTCTCGC
TTCTGTTCGCGCGCTTCTGCTCCCCGAGCTCAATAAAAGAGCCCACAACCCCTCACTCGGGGCGCCAGTC
CTCCGATTGACTGAGTCGCCCGGGTACCCGTGTATCCAATAAACCCTCTTGCAGTTGCATCCGACTTGTG
GTCTCGCTGTTCCTTGGGAGGGTCTCCTCTGAGTGATTGACTACCCGTCAGCGGGGGTCTTTCACATGCA
GCATGTATCAAAATTAATTTGGTTTTTTTTCTTAAGTATTTACATTAAATGGCCATAGTTGCATTAATGA
ATCGGCCAACGCGCGGGGAGAGGCGGTTTGCGTATTGGGCGCTCTTCCGCTTCCTCGCTCACTGACTCGC
TGCGCTCGGTCGTTCGGCTGCGGCGAGCGGTATCAGCTCACTCAAAGGCGGTAATACGGTTATCCACAGA
ATCAGGGGATAACGCAGGAAAGAACATGTGAGCAAAAGGCCAGCAAAAGGCCAGGAACCGTAAAAAGGCC
GCGTTGCTGGCGTTTTTCCATAGGCTCCGCCCCCCTGACGAGCATCACAAAAATCGACGCTCAAGTCAGA
GGTGGCGAAACCCGACAGGACTATAAAGATACCAGGCGTTTCCCCCTGGAAGCTCCCTCGTGCGCTCTCC
TGTTCCGACCCTGCCGCTTACCGGATACCTGTCCGCCTTTCTCCCTTCGGGAAGCGTGGCGCTTTCTCAT
AGCTCACGCTGTAGGTATCTCAGTTCGGTGTAGGTCGTTCGCTCCAAGCTGGGCTGTGTGCACGAACCCC
CCGTTCAGCCCGACCGCTGCGCCTTATCCGGTAACTATCGTCTTGAGTCCAACCCGGTAAGACACGACTT
ATCGCCACTGGCAGCAGCCACTGGTAACAGGATTAGCAGAGCGAGGTATGTAGGCGGTGCTACAGAGTTC
TTGAAGTGGTGGCCTAACTACGGCTACACTAGAAGAACAGTATTTGGTATCTGCGCTCTGCTGAAGCCAG
TTACCTTCGGAAAAAGAGTTGGTAGCTCTTGATCCGGCAAACAAACCACCGCTGGTAGCGGTGGTTTTTT
TGTTTGCAAGCAGCAGATTACGCGCAGAAAAAAAGGATCTCAAGAAGATCCTTTGATCTTTTCTACGGGG
TCTGACGCTCAGTGGAACGAAAACTCACGTTAAGGGATTTTGGTCATGAGATTATCAAAAAGGATCTTCA
CCTAGATCCTTTTGCGGCCGAATTAGATCCAGACATGATAAGATACATTGATGAGTTTGGACAAACCACA
ACTAGAATGCAGTGAAAAAAATGCTTTATTTGTGAAATTTGTGATGCTATTGCTTTATTTGTAACCATTA
TAAGCTGCAATAAACAAGTTAACAACAACAATTGCATTCATTTTATGTTTCAGGTTCAGGGGGAGGTGTG
GGAGGTTTTTTAAAGCAAGTAAAACCTCTACAAATGTGGTATGGCTGATTATGATCCTCTAGAGTCGGTG
GGCCTCGGGGGCGGGTGCGGGGTCGGCGGGGCCGCCCCGGGTGGCTTCGGTCGGAGCCATGGGGTCGTGC
GCTCCTTTCGGTCGGGCGCTGCGGGTCGTGGGGCGGGCGTCAGGCACCGGGCTTGCGGGTCATGCACCAG
GTGCGCGGTCCTTCGGGCACCTCGACGTCGGCGGTGACGGTGAAGCCGAGCCGCTCGTAGAAGGGGAGGT
TGCGGGGCGCGGAGGTCTCCAGGAAGGCGGGCACCCCGGCGCGCTCGGCCGCCTCCACTCCGGGGAGCAC
GACGGCGCTGCCCAGACCCTTGCCCTGGTGGTCGGGCGAGACGCCGACGGTGGCCAGGAACCACGCGGGC
TCCTTGGGCCGGTGCGGCGCCAGGAGGCCTTCCATCTGTTGCTGCGCGGCCAGCCGGGAACCGCTCAACT
CGGCCATGCGCGGGCCGATCTCGGCGAACACCGCCCCCGCTTCGACGCTCTCCGGCGTGGTCCAGACCGC
CACCGCGGCGCCGTCGTCCGCGACCCACACCTTGCCGATGTCGAGCCCGACGCGCGTGAGGAAGAGTTCT
TGCAGCTCGGTGACCCGCTCGATGTGGCGGTCCGGGTCGACGGTGTGGCGCGTGGCGGGGTAGTCGGCGA
ACGCGGCGGCGAGGGTGCGTACGGCCCGGGGGACGTCGTCGCGGGTGGCGAGGCGCACCGTGGGCTTGTA
CTCGGTCATGGAAGGTCGTCTCCTTGTGAGGGGTCAGGGGCGTGGGTCAGGGGATGGTGGCGGCACCGGT
CGTGGCGGCCGACCTGCAGGTCGAAAGGCCCGGAGATGAGGAAGAGGAGAACAGCGCGGCAGACGTGCGC
TTTTGAAGCGTGCAGAATGCCGGGCCTCCGGAGGACCTTCGGGCGCCCGCCCCGCCCCTGAGCCCGCCCC
TGAGCCCGCCCCCGGACCCACCCCTTCCCAGCCTCTGAGCCCAGAAAGCGAAGGAGCAAAGCTGCTATTG
GCCGCTGCCCCAAAGGCCTACCCGCTTCCATTGCTCAGCGGTGCTGTCCATCTGCACGAGACTAGTGAGA
CGTGCTACTTCCATTTGTCACGTCCTGCACGACGCGAGCTGCGGGGCGGGGGGGAACTTCCTGACTAGGG
GAGGAGTAGAAGGTGGCGCGAAGGGGCCACCAAAGAACGGAGCCGGTTGGCGCCTACCGGTGGATGTGGA
ATGTGTGCGAGGCCAGAGGCCACTTGTGTAGCGCCAAGTGCCCAGCGGGGCTGCTAAAGCGCATGCTCCA
GACTGCCTTGGGAAAAGCGCCTCCCCTACCCGGTAGAATTAATTCTCATGTTTGACAGCTTATCATCGAT
AAGCTGATCCTCACAGGCCGCACCCAGCTTTTCTTCCGTTGCCCCAGTAGCATCTCTGTCTGGTGACCTT
GAAGAGGAAGAGGAGGGGTCCCGAGAATCCCCATCCCTACCGTCCAGCAAAAAGGGGGACGAGGAATTTG
AGGCCTGGCTTGAGGCTCAGGACGCAAATCTTGAGGATGTTCAGCGGGAGTTTTCCGGGCTGCGAGTAAT
TGGTGATGAGGACGAGGATGGTTCGGAGGATGGGGAATTTTCAGACCTGGATCTGTCTGACAGCGACCAT
GAAGGGGATGAGGGTGGGGGGGCTGTTGGAGGGGGCAGGAGTCTGCACTCCCTGTATTCACTGAGCGTCG
TCTAATAAAGATGTCTATTGATCTCTTTTAGTGTGAATCATGTCTGACGAGGGGCCAGGTACAGGACCTG
GAAATGGCCTAGGAGAGAAGGGAGACACATCTGGACCAGAAGGCTCCGGCGGCAGTGGACCTCAAAGAAG
AGGGGGTGATAACCATGGACGAGGACGGGGAAGAGGACGAGGACGAGGAGGCGGAAGACCAGGAGCCCCG
GGCGGCTCAGGATCAGGGCCAAGACATAGAGATGGTGTCCGGAGACCCCAAAAACGTCCAAGTTGCATTG
GCTGCAAAGGGACCCACGGTGGAACAGGAGCAGGAGCAGGAGCGGGAGGGGCAGGAGCAGGAGGGGCAGG
AGCAGGAGGAGGGGCAGGAGCAGGAGGGGCAGGAGCAGGAGGTGGAGGCCGGGGTCGAGGAGGCAGTGGA
GGCCGGGGTCGAGGAGGTAGTGGAGGCCGGGGTCGAGGAGGTAGTGGAGGCCGCCGGGGTAGAGGACGTG
AAAGAGCCAGGGGGGGAAGTCGTGAAAGAGCCAGGGGGAGAGGTCGTGGACGTGGAGAAAAGAGGCCCAG
GAGTCCCAGTAGTCAGTCATCATCATCCGGGTCTCCACCGCGCAGGCCCCCTCCAGGTAGAAGGCCATTT
TTCCACCCTGTAGGGGAAGCCGATTATTTTGAATACCACCAAGAAGGTGGCCCAGATGGTGAGCCTGACG
TGCCCCCGGGAGCGATAGAGCAGGGCCCCGCAGATGACCCAGGAGAAGGCCCAAGCACTGGACCCCGGGG
TCAGGGTGATGGAGGCAGGCGCAAAAAAGGAGGGTGGTTTGGAAAGCATCGTGGTCAAGGAGGTTCCAAC
CCGAAATTTGAGAACATTGCAGAAGGTTTAAGAGCTCTCCTGGCTAGGAGTCACGTAGAAAGGACTACCG
ACGAAGGAACTTGGGTCGCCGGTGTGTTCGTATATGGAGGTAGTAAGACCTCCCTTTACAACCTAAGGCG
AGGAACTGCCCTTGCTATTCCACAATGTCGTCTTACACCATTGAGTCGTCTCCCCTTTGGAATGGCCCCT
GGACCCGGCCCACAACCTGGCCCGCTAAGGGAGTCCATTGTCTGTTATTTCATGGTCTTTTTACAAACTC
ATATATTTGCTGAGGTTTTGAAGGATGCGATTAAGGACCTTGTTATGACAAAGCCCGCTCCTACCTGCAA
TATCAGGGTGACTGTGTGCAGCTTTGACGATGGAGTAGATTTGCCTCCCTGGTTTCCACCTATGGTGGAA
GGGGCTGCCGCGGAGGGTGATGACGGAGATGACGGAGATGAAGGAGGTGATGGAGATGAGGGTGAGGAAG
GGCAGGAGTGATGTAACTTGTTAGGAGACGCCCTCAATCGTATTAAAAGCCGTGTATTCCCCCGCACTAA
AGAATAAATCCCCAGTAGACATCATGCGTGCTGTTGGTGTATTTCTGGCCATCTGTCTTGTCACCATTTT
CGTCCTCCCAACATGGGGCAATTGGGCATACCCATGTTGTCACGTCACTCAGCTCCGCGCTCAACACCTT
CTCGCGTTGGAAAACATTAGCGACATTTACCTGGTGAGCAATCAGACATGCGACGGCTTTAGCCTGGCCT
CCTTAAATTCACCTAAGAATGGGAGCAACCAGCAGGAAAAGGACAAGCAGCGAAAATTCACGCCCCCTTG
GGAGGTGGCGGCATATGCAAAGGATAGCACTCCCACTCTACTACTGGGTATCATATGCTGACTGTATATG
CATGAGGATAGCATATGCTACCCGGATACAGATTAGGATAGCATATACTACCCAGATATAGATTAGGATA
GCATATGCTACCCAGATATAGATTAGGATAGCCTATGCTACCCAGATATAAATTAGGATAGCATATACTA
CCCAGATATAGATTAGGATAGCATATGCTACCCAGATATAGATTAGGATAGCCTATGCTACCCAGATATA
GATTAGGATAGCATATGCTACCCAGATATAGATTAGGATAGCATATGCTATCCAGATATTTGGGTAGTAT
ATGCTACCCAGATATAAATTAGGATAGCATATACTACCCTAATCTCTATTAGGATAGCATATGCTACCCG
GATACAGATTAGGATAGCATATACTACCCAGATATAGATTAGGATAGCATATGCTACCCAGATATAGATT
AGGATAGCCTATGCTACCCAGATATAAATTAGGATAGCATATACTACCCAGATATAGATTAGGATAGCAT
ATGCTACCCAGATATAGATTAGGATAGCCTATGCTACCCAGATATAGATTAGGATAGCATATGCTATCCA
GATATTTGGGTAGTATATGCTACCCATGGCAACATTAGCCCACCGTGCTCTCAGCGACCTCGTGAATATG
AGGACCAACAACCCTGTGCTTGGCGCTCAGGCGCAAGTGTGTGTAATTTGTCCTCCAGATCGCAGCAATC
GCGCCCCTATCTTGGCCCGCCCACCTACTTATGCAGGTATTCCCCGGGGTGCCATTAGTGGTTTTGTGGG
CAAGTGGTTTGACCGCAGTGGTTAGCGGGGTTACAATCAGCCAAGTTATTACACCCTTATTTTACAGTCC
AAAACCGCAGGGCGGCGTGTGGGGGCTGACGCGTGCCCCCACTCCACAATTTCAAAAAAAAGAGTGGCCA
CTTGTCTTTGTTTATGGGCCCCATTGGCGTGGAGCCCCGTTTAATTTTCGGGGGTGTTAGAGACAACCAG
TGGAGTCCGCTGCTGTCGGCGTCCACTCTCTTTCCCCTTGTTACAAATAGAGTGTAACAACATGGTTCAC
CTGTCTTGGTCCCTGCCTGGGACACATCTTAATAACCCCAGTATCATATTGCACTAGGATTATGTGTTGC
CCATAGCCATAAATTCGTGTGAGATGGACATCCAGTCTTTACGGCTTGTCCCCACCCCATGGATTTCTAT
TGTTAAAGATATTCAGAATGTTTCATTCCTACACTAGTATTTATTGCCCAAGGGGTTTGTGAGGGTTATA
TTGGTGTCATAGCACAATGCCACCACTGAACCCCCCGTCCAAATTTTATTCTGGGGGCGTCACCTGAAAC
CTTGTTTTCGAGCACCTCACATACACCTTACTGTTCACAACTCAGCAGTTATTCTATTAGCTAAACGAAG
GAGAATGAAGAAGCAGGCGAAGATTCAGGAGAGTTCACTGCCCGCTCCTTGATCTTCAGCCACTGCCCTT
GTGACTAAAATGGTTCACTACCCTCGTGGAATCCTGACCCCATGTAAATAAAACCGTGACAGCTCATGGG
GTGGGAGATATCGCTGTTCCTTAGGACCCTTTTACTAACCCTAATTCGATAGCATATGCTTCCCGTTGGG
TAACATATGCTATTGAATTAGGGTTAGTCTGGATAGTATATACTACTACCCGGGAAGCATATGCTACCCG
TTTAGGGTTAACAAGGGGGCCTTATAAACACTATTGCTAATGCCCTCTTGAGGGTCCGCTTATCGGTAGC
TACACAGGCCCCTCTGATTGACGTTGGTGTAGCCTCCCGTAGTCTTCCTGGGCCCCTGGGAGGTACATGT
CCCCCAGCATTGGTGTAAGAGCTTCAGCCAAGAGTTACACATAAAGGCAATGTTGTGTTGCAGTCCACAG
ACTGCAAAGTCTGCTCCAGGATGAAAGCCACTCAGTGTTGGCAAATGTGCACATCCATTTATAAGGATGT
CAACTACAGTCAGAGAACCCCTTTGTGTTTGGTCCCCCCCCGTGTCACATGTGGAACAGGGCCCAGTTGG
CAAGTTGTACCAACCAACTGAAGGGATTACATGCACTGCCCCGCGAAGAAGGGGCAGAGATGTCGTAGTC
AGGTTTAGTTCGTCCGGGGCGGGGATCTGGCCGCAAATCAATCTAAAGTATATATGAGTAAACTTGGTCT
GACAGTTACCAATGCTTAATCAGTGAGGCACCTATCTCAGCGATCTGTCTATTTCGTTCATCCATAGTTG
CCTGACTCCCCGTCGTGTAGATAACTACGATACGGGAGGGCTTACCATCTGGCCCCAGTGCTGCAATGAT
ACCGCGAGACCCACGCTCACCGGCTCCAGATTTATCAGCAATAAACCAGCCAGCCGGAAGGGCCGAGCGC
AGAAGTGGTCCTGCAACTTTATCCGCCTCCATCCAGTCTATTAATTGTTGCCGGGAAGCTAGAGTAAGTA
GTTCGCCAGTTAATAGTTTGCGCAACGTTGTTGCCATTGCTACAGGCATCGTGGTGTCACGCTCGTCGTT
TGGTATGGCTTCATTCAGCTCCGGTTCCCAACGATCAAGGCGAGTTACATGATCCCCCATGTTGTGCAAA
AAAGCGGTTAGCTCCTTCGGTCCTCCGATCGTTGTCAGAAGTAAGTTGGCCGCAGTGTTATCACTCATGG
TTATGGCAGCACTGCATAATTCTCTTACTGTCATGCCATCCGTAAGATGCTTTTCTGTGACTGGTGAGTA
CTCAACCAAGTCATTCTGAGAATAGTGTATGCGGCGACCGAGTTGCTCTTGCCCGGCGTCAATACGGGAT
AATACCGCGCCACATAGCAGAACTTTAAAAGTGCTCATCATTGGAAAACGTTCTTCGGGGCGAAAACTCT
CAAGGATCTTACCGCTGTTGAGATCCAGTTCGATGTAACCCACTCGTGCACCCAACTGATCTTCAGCATC
TTTTACTTTCACCAGCGTTTCTGGGTGAGCAAAAACAGGAAGGCAAAATGCCGCAAAAAAGGGAATAAGG
GCGACACGGAAATGTTGAATACTCATACTCTTCCTTTTTCAATATTATTGAAGCATTTATCAGGGTTATT
GTCTCATGAGCGGATACATATTTGAATGTATTTAGAAAAATAAACAAATAGGGGTTCCGCGCACATTTCC
CCGAAAAGTGCCACCAGCTTTGCTCTTAGGAGTTTCCTAATACATCCCAAACTCAAATATATAAAGCATT
TGACTTGTTCTATGCCCTAGGGGGCGGGGGGAAGCTAAGCCAGCTTTTTTTAACATTTAAAATGTTAATT
CCATTTTAAATGCACAGATGTTTTTATTTCATAAGGGTTTCAATGTGCATGAATGCTGCAATATTCCTGT
TACCAAAGCTAGTATAAATAAAAATAGATAAACGTGGAAATTACTTAGAGTTTCTGTCATTAACGTTTCC
TTCCTCAGTTGACAACATAAATGCGCTGCTGAGAAGCCAGTTTGCATCTGTCAGGATCAATTTCCCATTA
TGCCAGTCATATTAATTACTAGTCAATTAGTTGATTTTTATTTTTGACATATACATGTGAAAGACCCCAC
CTGTAGGTTTGGCAAGCTAGCTTAAGTAACGCCATTTTGCAAGGCATGGAAAAATACATAACTGAGAATA
GAAAAGTTCAGATCAAGGTCAGGAACAGATGGAACAGCTGAATATGGGCCAAACAGGATATCTGTGGTAA
GCAGTTCCTGCCCCGGCTCAGGGCCAAGAACAGATGGAACAGCTGAATATGGGCCAAACAGGATATCTGT
GGTAAGCAGTTCCTGCCCCGGCTCAGGGCCAAGAACAGATGGTCCCCAGATGCGGTCCAGCCCTCAGCAG
TTTCTAGAGAACCATCAGATGTTTCCAGGGTGCCCCAAGGACCTGAAATGACCCTGTGCCTTATTTGAAC
TAACCAATCAGTTCGCTTCTCGCTTCTGTTCGCGCGCTTCTGCTCCCCGAGCTCAATAAAAGAGCCCACA
ACCCCTCACTCGGCGCGCCAGTCCTCCGATTGACTGAGTCGCCCGGGTACCCGTGTATCCAATAAACCCT
CTTGCAGTTGCATCCGACTTGTGGTCTCGCTGTTCCTTGGGAGGGTCTCCTCTGAGTGATTGACTACCCG
TCAGCGGGGGTCTTTCATTTGGGGGCTCGTCCGGGATCGGGAGACCCCTGCCCAGGGACCACCGACCCAC
CACCGGGAGGTAAGCTGGCCAGCAACTTATCTGTGTCTGTCCGATTGTCTAGTGTCTATGACTGATTTTA
TGCGCCTGCGTCGGTACTAGTTAGCTAACTAGCTCTGTATCTGGCGGACCCGTGGTGGAACTGACGAGTT
CGGAACACCCGGCCGCAACCCTGGGAGACGTCCCAGGGACTTCGGGGGCCGTTTTTGTGGCCCGACCTGA
GTCCAAAAATCCCGATCGTTTTGGACTCTTTGGTGCACCCCCCTTAGAGGAGGGATATGTGGTTCTGGTA
GGAGACGAGAACCTAAAACAGTTCCCGCCTCCGTCTGAATTTTTGCTTTCGGTTTGGGACCGAAGCCGCG
CCGCGCGTCTTGTCTGCTGCAGCATCGTTCTGTGTTGTCTCTGTCTGACTGTGTTTCTGTATTTGTCTGA
AAATATGGGCCCGGGCCAGACTGTTACCACTCCCTTAAGTTTGACCTTAGGTCACTGGAAAGATGTCGAG
CGGATCGCTCACAACCAGTCGGTAGATGTCAAGAAGAGACGTTGGGTTACCTTCTGCTCTGCAGAATGGC
CAACCTTTAACGTCGGATGGCCGCGAGACGGCACCTTTAACCGAGACCTCATCACCCAGGTTAAGATCAA
GGTCTTTTCACCTGGCCCGCATGGACACCCAGACCAGGTCCCCTACATCGTGACCTGGGAAGCCTTGGCT
TTTGACCCCCCTCCCTGGGTCAAGCCCTTTGTACACCCTAAGCCTCCGCCTCCTCTTCCTCCATCCGCCC
CGTCTCTCCCCCTTGAACCTCCTCGTTCGACCCCGCCTCGATCCTCCCTTTATCCAGCCCTCACTCCTTC
TCTAGGCGCCCCCATATGGCCATATGAGATCTTATATGGGGCACCCCCGCCCCTTGTAAACTTCCCTGAC
CCTGACATGACAAGAGTTACTAACAGCCCCTCTCTCCAAGCTCACTTACAGGCTCTCTACTTAGTCCAGC
ACGAAGTCTGGAGACCTCTGGCGGCAGCCTACCAAGAACAACTGGACCGACCGGTGGTACCTCACCCTTA
CCGAGTCGGCGACACAGTGTGGGTCCGCCGACACCAGACTAAGAACCTAGAACCTCGCTGGAAAGGACCT
TACACAGTCCTGCTGACCACCCCCACCGCCCTCAAAGTAGACGGCATCGCAGCTTGGATACA
