>Addgene plasmid #21199 | LZRS ERTm RasV12 | addgene partial sequence | sequence record 26990 | 21199 with LZRS-R 5'-ATCGTCGACCACTGTGCTGG
ATATCGAATTGCGTCAGGAGAGCACACACTTGCAGCTCATGCAGCCGGGGCCACTCTCATCAGGAGGGTT
CAGCTTCCGCAGCTTGTGCTGCCGGATCTCACGCACCAACGTGTAGAAGGCATCCTCCACTCCCTGCCGG
GTCTTGGCCGAGGTCTCGATGTAGGGGATGCCGTAGCTTCGGGCGAGGTCCTGAGCCTGCCGAGATTCCA
CAGTGCGTGCAGCCAGGTCACACTTGTTCCCCACCAGCACCATGGGCACGTCATCCGAGTCCTTCACCCG
TTTGATCTGCTCCCTGTACTGGTGGATGTCCTCAAAAGACTTGGTGTTGTTGATGGCAAACACACACAGG
AAGCCCTCCCCGGTGCGCATGTACTGGTCCCGCATGGCGCTGTACTCCTCCTGGCCGGCGGTATCCAGGA
TGTCCAACAGGCACGTCTCCCCATCAATGACCACCTGCTTCCGGTAGGAATCCTCTATAGTGGGGTCGTA
TTCGTCCACAAAATGGTTCTGGATCAGCTGGATGGTCAGCGCACTCTTGCCCACACCGACGGCGCCCACC
ACCACCAGCTTATATTCCGTCATGGAATTCAGGCCTCCACGTGGGATATCGTTGGGGAAGCCCTCTGCTT
CCGGGGGTATGTAGTAGGTTTGTAAGGAATGTGCTGAAGTGGAGCTGGTGGTGGCCAGCTGGGTCTGGCT
GGGCTCCTCTGGGGGCACTCCCATGC
