>Addgene plasmid #21199 | LZRS ERTm RasV12 | addgene partial sequence | sequence record 153780 | LZRS-F 5'-TGGATACACGCCGCCCACGTG-3'
ATCCTCTAGACTGCCGGATCCACCATGCGAAATGAAATGGGTGCTTCAGGAGACATGAGGGCTGCCAACC
TTTGGCCAAGCCCTCTTGTGATTAAGCACACTAAGAAGAATAGCCCTGCCTTGTCCTTGACAGCTGACCA
GATGGTCAGTGCCTTGTTGGATGCTGAACCGCCCATGATCTATTCTGAATATGATCCTTCTAGACCCTTC
AGTGAAGCCTCAATGATGGGCTTATTGACCAACCTAGCAGATAGGGAGCTGGTTCATATGATCAACTGGG
CAAAGAGAGTGCCAGGCTTTGGGGACTTGAATCTCCATGATCAGGTCCACCTTCTCGAGTGTGCCTGGCT
GGAGATTCTGATGATTGGTCTCGTCTGGCGCTCCATGGAACACCCGGGGAAGCTCCTGTTTGCTCCTAAC
TTGCTCCTGGACAGGAATCAAGGTAAATGTGTGGAAGGCATGGTGGAGATCTTTGACATGTTGCTTGCTA
CGTCAAGTCGGTTCCGCATGATGAACCTGCAGGGTGAAGAGTTTGTGTGCCTCAAATCCATCATTTTGCT
TAATTCCGGAGTGTACACGTTTCTGTCCAGCACCTTGAAGTCTCTGGAAGAGAAGGACCACATCCACCGT
GTCCTGGACAAGATCACAGACACTTTGATCCACCTGATGGCCAAAGCTGGCCTGACTCTGCAGCAGCAGC
ATCGCCGCCTAGCTCAGCTCCTTCTCATTCTTTCCCATATCCGGCATATGAGTAACAAACGCATGGAGCA
TCTCTACAACATG
